Addgene plasmid #13976: RCAS (A) Wnt3a (CT#169)
Depositing lab: Cliff Tabin. Depositing organization: Harvard Medical School. Publication: Distinct WNT pathways regulating AER formation and dorsoventral polarity in the chick limb bud. Kengaku M, Capdevila J, Rodriguez-Esteban C, De La Pena J, Johnson RL, Belmonte JC, Tabin CJ. Science. 1998 May 22. 280(5367):1274-7. 10.1126/science.280.5367.1274 PubMed 9596583.
Backbone
  Vector backbone: RCASBP(A)
  Backbone size w/o insert (bp): 11600
  Vector type: Retroviral ; avian expression
Growth in bacteria
  Bacterial resistance: Ampicillin, 100 μg/mL
  Growth temperature: 37°C
  Growth strain: DH5alpha
  Copy number: Low Copy
Gene/Insert
  Gene/Insert name: Wnt3a
  Species: M. musculus (mouse)
  Entrez Gene: Wnt3a (a.k.a. Wnt-3a, vt)
  Cloning method: Restriction Enzyme; 5′ cloning site ClaI (not destroyed); 3′ cloning site ClaI (not destroyed)
  Sequencing primers: 5′ RCAS-F
Terms and licenses: Academic/Nonprofit Terms; Industry Terms: Not Available to Industry
Depositor comments: A mouse Wnt3a cDNA encoding the entire open reading frame was cloned into the shuttle vector SLAX-13 and then subloned into the RCAS retroviral vector.
How to cite: RCAS (A) Wnt3a (CT#169) was a gift from Cliff Tabin (Addgene plasmid # 13976 ; http://n2t.net/addgene:13976 ; RRID:Addgene_13976)
