[The description below was written by a language model from this plasmid's Addgene catalogue record.]
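Description:
RCAS (A) Wnt3a is a replication-competent avian retroviral construct built on the RCASBP(A) backbone, recorded as about 11.6 kb without insert. RCAS vectors derive from Rous sarcoma virus: they keep the viral LTRs and the gag, pol and env genes, so the provirus can spread through permissive avian cells. The src oncogene is replaced by a ClaI cloning site, where a foreign gene is expressed from a spliced message driven by the viral LTR. The "BP" designation refers to the Bryan high-titer polymerase variant of the vector. "(A)" denotes the subgroup A envelope, which determines which avian cells can be infected. In bacteria the plasmid is selected with ampicillin and is listed as low copy. No feature table accompanies the record, so individual elements and their positions are not documented here.

The insert is a mouse Wnt3a cDNA covering the entire open reading frame. According to the depositor, it was first cloned into the SLAX-13 shuttle vector and then subcloned into RCAS. Both flanking ClaI sites are retained. Because the same enzyme is used at both ends, insert orientation is not enforced by the cloning strategy, and the record does not state how it was verified. No epitope tag or reporter is mentioned.

The construct is meant for producing infectious virus in avian cells and misexpressing Wnt3a in chick embryonic tissue. The associated publication concerns distinct WNT pathways that regulate apical ectodermal ridge formation and dorsoventral polarity in the chick limb bud. This fits the use of the construct for ectopic, spreading expression of a WNT ligand in gain-of-function studies of limb development.
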