>Addgene plasmid #13976 | RCAS (A) Wnt3a (CT#169) | addgene partial sequence | sequence record 20124 | RCAS-F 5'-ACATGGGTGGTGGTATAGCGCTTGCG-3'
CGAGGAGGAGGAAGAAGCTATTGGTAATTGTGAAATACGCTTTTGTCTGTGTGCTGCAGGAGCTGAGCTG
ACTCTGCTGGTGGCCTCGCGTACCACTGTGGCATCGATTCTAGACCACTGTGGCCAGGCGGTAGCTGGGA
CGTGCAGCCGACCACCATGGCTCCTCTCGGATACCTCTTAGTGCTCTGCAGCCTGAAGCAGGCTCTGGGC
AGCTACCCGATCTGGTGGTCCTTGGCTGTGGGACCCCAGTACTCCTCTCTGAGCACTCAGCCCATTCTCT
GTGCCAGCATCCCAGGCCTGGTACCGAAGCAGCTGCGCTTCTGCAGGAACTACGTGGAGATCATGCCCAG
CGTGGCTGAGGGTGTCAAAGCGGGCATCCAGGAGTGCCAGCACCAGTTCCGAGGCCGGCGTTGGAACTGC
ACCACCGTCAGCAACAGCCTGGCCATCTTTGGCCCTGTTCTGGACAAAGCCACCCGGGAGTCAGCCTTTG
TCCATGCCATCGCCTCCGCTGGAGTAGCTTTCGCAGTGACACGCTCCTGTGCAGAGGGATCAGCTGCTAT
CTGTGGGTGCAGCAGCCGCCTCCAGGGCTCCCCAGGCGAGGGCTGGAAGTGGGGCGGCTGTAGTGAGGAC
ATTGAATTTGGAGGAATGGTCTCTCGGGAGTTTGCCGATGCCAGGGAGAACCGGCCGGATGCCCGCTCTG
CCATGAACCGTCACAACAATGAGGCTGGGCGCCAGGCCATCGCCAGTCACATGCACCTCAAGTGCAAATG
CCACGGGCTATCTGGCAGCTGTGAAG
